Addgene plasmid #145389: pGBW-m4046539
Purpose: Yeast Expression plasmid for SARS-CoV-2 N (nucleocapsid)
Depositing lab: Ginkgo Bioworks & Benjie Chen. Depositing organization: Ginkgo Bioworks.
Backbone
  Vector backbone: AmpR; 2u URA3
  Backbone size w/o insert (bp): 4078
  Vector type: Yeast Expression
  Selectable markers: URA3
Growth in bacteria
  Bacterial resistance: Ampicillin, 100 μg/mL
  Growth temperature: 37°C
  Growth strain: DH5alpha
  Copy number: High Copy
Gene/Insert
  Gene/Insert name: SARS-CoV-2 N (nucleocapsid) (alt names: nucleocapsid phosphoprotein; N protein)
  Species: S. cerevisiae (budding yeast); Severe acute respiratory syndrome coronavirus 2
  Insert size (bp): 1253
  Mutation: Saccharomyces cerevisiae recode 1
  Entrez Gene: N (a.k.a. GU280_gp10)
  Promoter: pTEF1
  Tag / fusion protein: Cleavable thrombin;StrepII (C terminal on backbone)
  Cloning method: Unknown
Resource information
  A portion of this plasmid was derived from a plasmid made by: GinkgoBioworks
Depositor comments: NCBI Reference Sequence: YP_009724397.2. Created by gene synthesis with Not1 site.
How to cite: pGBW-m4046539 was a gift from Ginkgo Bioworks & Benjie Chen (Addgene plasmid # 145389 ; http://n2t.net/addgene:145389 ; RRID:Addgene_145389)
