[The description below was written by a language model from this plasmid's Addgene catalogue record and the feature table of its GenBank file.]
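Description:
pGBW-m4046539 is a yeast–E. coli shuttle plasmid for episomal expression of the SARS-CoV-2 nucleocapsid (N) phosphoprotein in Saccharomyces cerevisiae. The held sequence record is a 6,019 bp circular synthetic construct. In yeast it replicates from the 2µ origin, which supports multicopy maintenance. Selection there is by URA3 complementation of uracil auxotrophy, a marker that can also be counterselected with 5-fluoroorotic acid. In bacteria it is propagated through a ColE1/pUC-type origin and selected with ampicillin via a beta-lactamase gene that the annotation places downstream of a cat promoter. The catalogue lists the plasmid as high copy, although a rop coding sequence, normally associated with reduced copy number, is annotated next to AmpR. Short phage T3 and T7 early terminators and a tonB terminator flank the bacterial modules, presumably insulating them from read-through transcription.

The payload is a synthesized N open reading frame of about 1.25 kb, recoded for S. cerevisiae codon usage and based on the NCBI reference protein. It is driven by the constitutive TEF1 (EF-1-alpha) promoter. The N coding sequence itself is not annotated in the feature table, but it occupies the interval between the promoter and the C-terminal tag. A short "WELQut site" annotated on the opposite strand within this interval is most likely an incidental software match. The backbone supplies a thrombin cleavage site followed directly by a Strep-tag II, so the protein can be captured on Strep-Tactin resin and the tag then removed by proteolysis. A CYC1 terminator primer site just downstream suggests that transcription ends at a CYC1 terminator. The construct belongs to a set of tagged SARS-CoV-2 protein plasmids intended for yeast expression and purification.
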