LOCUS       Exported 6019 bp ds-DNA circular SYN 13-MAY-2021
DEFINITION  Yeast Expression plasmid for SARS-CoV-2 N (nucleocapsid).
ACCESSION   .
VERSION     .
KEYWORDS    pGBW-m4046539
SOURCE      synthetic DNA construct
  ORGANISM  synthetic DNA construct
REFERENCE   1 (bases 1 to 6019)
  TITLE     SARS-CoV-2 protein Yeast expression constructs, tagged, for protein
            expression and/or purification
REFERENCE   2 (bases 1 to 6019)
  AUTHORS   .
  TITLE     Direct Submission
  JOURNAL   Exported May 13, 2021 from SnapGene Server 1.1.58
            http://www.snapgene.com
FEATURES             Location/Qualifiers
     source          1..6019
                     /organism="synthetic DNA construct"
                     /mol_type="other DNA"
     promoter        10..417
                     /gene="S. cerevisiae TEF1"
                     /label=TEF1 promoter
                     /note="promoter for EF-1-alpha"
     CDS             complement(620..631)
                     /codon_start=1
                     /product="WELQut protease recognition and cleavage site"
                     /label=WELQut site
                     /translation="WELQ"
     CDS             1688..1705
                     /codon_start=1
                     /product="thrombin recognition and cleavage site"
                     /label=thrombin site
                     /translation="LVPRGS"
     CDS             1706..1729
                     /codon_start=1
                     /product="peptide that binds Strep-Tactin(R), an engineered
                     form of streptavidin"
                     /label=Strep-Tag II
                     /translation="WSHPQFEK"
     primer_bind     complement(1774..1792)
                     /label=CYC1
                     /note="CYC1 transcription termination signal, reverse
                     primer"
     CDS             2143..2946
                     /codon_start=1
                     /gene="S. cerevisiae URA3"
                     /product="orotidine-5'-phosphate decarboxylase, required
                     for uracil biosynthesis"
                     /label=URA3
                     /note="yeast auxotrophic marker, counterselectable with
                     5-fluoroorotic acid (5-FOA)"
                     /translation="MSKATYKERAATHPSPVAAKLFNIMHEKQTNLCASLDVRTTKELL
                     ELVEALGPKICLLKTHVDILTDFSMEGTVKPLKALSAKYNFLLFEDRKFADIGNTVKLQ
                     YSAGVYRIAEWADITNAHGVVGPGIVSGLKQAAEEVTKEPRGLLMLAELSCKGSLSTGE
                     YTKGTVDIAKSDKDFVIGFIAQRDMGGRDEGYDWLIMTPGVGLDDKGDALGQQYRTVDD
                     VVSTGSDIIIVGRGLFAKGRDAKVEGERYRKAGWEAYLRRCGQQN"
     rep_origin      3029..4011
                     /label=2u ori
                     /note="yeast 2u plasmid origin of replication"
     terminator      4089..4118
                     /label=T3Te terminator
                     /note="phage T3 early transcription terminator"
     rep_origin      4140..4727
                     /direction=RIGHT
                     /label=ori
                     /note="high-copy-number ColE1/pMB1/pBR322/pUC origin of
                     replication"
     terminator      4739..4766
                     /label=T7Te terminator
                     /note="phage T7 early transcription terminator"
     CDS             complement(4790..4981)
                     /codon_start=1
                     /gene="rop"
                     /product="Rop protein, which maintains plasmids at low copy
                     number"
                     /label=rop
                     /translation="MTKQEKTALNMARFIRSQTLTLLEKLNELDADEQADICESLHDHA
                     DELYRSCLARFGDDGENL"
     CDS             complement(4982..5842)
                     /codon_start=1
                     /gene="bla"
                     /product="beta-lactamase"
                     /label=AmpR
                     /note="confers resistance to ampicillin, carbenicillin, and
                     related antibiotics"
                     /translation="MSIQHFRVALIPFFAAFCLPVFAHPETLVKVKDAEDQLGARVGYI
                     ELDLNSGKILESLRPEERFPMMSTFKVLLCGAVLSRIDAGQEQLGRRIHYSQNDLVEYS
                     PVTEKHLTDGMTVRELCSAAITMSDNTAANLLLATIGGPKELTAFLHNMGDHVTRLDRW
                     EPELNEAIPNDERDTTMPVAMATTLRKLLTGELLTLASRQQLIDWMEADKVAGSLLRSA
                     LPAGWFIADKSGAGERGSRGIIAALGPDGKPSRIVVIYTTGSQATMDERNRQIAEIGAS
                     LIKHW"
     primer_bind     5605..5624
                     /label=Amp-R
                     /note="Ampicillin resistance gene, reverse primer"
     promoter        complement(5843..5945)
                     /label=cat promoter
                     /note="promoter of the E. coli cat gene encoding
                     chloramphenicol acetyltransferase"
     terminator      5946..5977
                     /label=tonB terminator
                     /note="bidirectional E. coli tonB-P14 transcription
                     terminator"
ORIGIN
        1 gcggccgccc cacacaccat agcttcaaaa tgtttctact ccttttttac tcttccagat
       61 tttctcggac tccgcgcatc gccgtaccac ttcaaaacac ccaagcacag catactaaat
      121 ttcccctctt tcttcctcta gggtgtcgtt aattacccgt actaaaggtt tggaaaagaa
      181 aaaagagacc gcctcgtttc tttttcttcg tcgaaaaagg caataaaaat ttttatcacg
      241 tttctttttc ttgaaaattt ttttttttga tttttttctc tttcgatgac ctcccattga
      301 tatttaagtt aataaacggt cttcaatttc tcaagtttca gtttcatttt tcttgttcta
      361 ttacaacttt ttttacttct tgctcattag aaagaaagca tagcaatcta atctaagttt
      421 taattacaaa atgtctgata atggcccaca gaaccaacgt aacgcaccta gaatcacctt
      481 cggtggtcca tccgacagca ctggttcaaa tcaaaacgga gagagatcgg gtgcccggag
      541 taagcaaagg cgcccccaag gtctaccgaa taacacagct tcttggttta ctgctcttac
      601 gcaacacggt aaagaagact tgaagttccc aagaggtcaa ggggttccaa ttaacaccaa
      661 ctcctctcca gatgatcaaa taggttacta tagaagagct actagacgta ttaggggtgg
      721 ggacggcaaa atgaaggatt tatctcctag atggtacttt tattacttgg gtaccggtcc
      781 agaagctgga ttgccttacg gtgccaataa ggacggtatc atttgggtag caactgaagg
      841 tgctttaaat accccaaagg accatatcgg tactagaaac cctgctaata acgctgccat
      901 tgtcttgcaa ttaccacagg ggacaacgtt gccaaagggt ttctacgccg aaggatccag
      961 aggtggctcg caagcttcta gtagatcatc ctctcgcagc agaaactcat ctcgtaactc
     1021 cacaccaggt agttcgagag gtacctctcc agcgagaatg gctggtaacg gtggtgatgc
     1081 agctctggcg ttgctgctac tcgacagatt gaatcaattg gaatccaaaa tgtctggtaa
     1141 gggtcaacaa caacagggtc agactgtgac taagaagtct gctgctgaag cttccaaaaa
     1201 gccccgtcaa aagagaaccg ccaccaaggc ctataatgtc actcaagctt tcggaagaag
     1261 aggtccagag caaacgcaag gtaactttgg agatcaagaa ttgatccggc agggtaccga
     1321 ttataaacac tggccccaaa ttgctcaatt cgcgccaagc gcctcagctt ttttcggcat
     1381 gtcaagaata ggtatggaag ttactccatc tgggacttgg ttaacttaca ctggtgcaat
     1441 caagttggac gataaagacc caaattttaa agaccaagtt attctactca acaagcatat
     1501 agatgcttac aaaaccttcc cgcctacaga acccaagaaa gataaaaaga agaaggctga
     1561 cgagacacaa gcattgcctc agcgtcaaaa gaaacaacaa actgtcacct tgttaccagc
     1621 agctgatctt gatgatttct ctaagcaatt gcaacaatcc atgtcgtccg ccgactctac
     1681 tcaagcgctc gtgccgagag gttcttggag ccatccgcag tttgaaaaat aaacaggccc
     1741 cttttccttt gtcgatatca tgtaattagt tatgtcacgc ttacattcac gccctcctcc
     1801 cacatccgct ctaaccgaaa aggaaggagt tagacaacct gaagtctagg tccctattta
     1861 ttttttttaa tagttatgtt agtattaaga acgttattta tatttcaaat ttttcttttt
     1921 tttctgtaca aagcggccgc cgaaccacta gtgcactgca gtacacggtt tccttgaaat
     1981 ttttttgatt cggtaatctc cgaacagaag gaagaacgaa ggaaggagca cagacttaga
     2041 ttggtatata tacgcatatg tagtgttgaa gaaacatgaa attgcccagt attcttaacc
     2101 caactgcaca gaacaaaaac gtgcaggaaa cgaagataaa tcatgtcgaa agctacatat
     2161 aaggaacgtg ctgctactca tcctagtcct gttgctgcca agctatttaa tatcatgcac
     2221 gaaaagcaaa caaacttgtg tgcttcattg gatgttcgta ccaccaagga attactggag
     2281 ttagttgaag cattaggtcc caaaatttgt ttactaaaaa cacatgtgga tatcttgact
     2341 gatttttcca tggagggcac agttaagccg ctaaaggcat tatccgccaa gtacaatttt
     2401 ttactcttcg aggacagaaa atttgctgac attggtaata cagtcaaatt gcagtactct
     2461 gcgggtgtat acagaatagc agaatgggca gacattacga atgcacacgg tgtggtgggc
     2521 ccaggtattg ttagcggttt gaagcaggcg gcagaagaag taacaaagga acctagaggc
     2581 cttttgatgt tagcagaatt gtcatgcaag ggctccctat ctactggaga atatactaag
     2641 ggtactgttg acattgcgaa gagcgacaaa gattttgtta tcggctttat tgctcaaaga
     2701 gacatgggtg gaagagatga aggttacgat tggttgatta tgacacccgg tgtgggttta
     2761 gatgacaagg gagatgcatt gggtcaacag tatagaaccg tggatgatgt ggtttctaca
     2821 ggatctgaca ttattattgt tggaagagga ctatttgcaa agggaaggga tgctaaggta
     2881 gagggtgaac gttacagaaa agcaggctgg gaagcatatt tgagaagatg cggccagcaa
     2941 aactaaaaaa ctgtattata agtaaatgca tgtatactaa actcacaaat tagagcttca
     3001 atttaattat atcagttatt acccgagtaa cgaagcatct gtgcttcatt ttgtagaaca
     3061 aaaatgcaac gcgagagcgc taatttttca aacaaagaat ctgagctgca tttttacaga
     3121 acagaaatgc aacgcgaaag cgctatttta ccaacgaaga atctgtgctt catttttgta
     3181 aaacaaaaat gcaacgcgag agcgctaatt tttcaaacaa agaatctgag ctgcattttt
     3241 acagaacaga aatgcaacgc gagagcgcta ttttaccaac aaagaatcta tacttctttt
     3301 ttgttctaca aaaatgcatc ccgagagcgc tatttttcta acaaagcatc ttagattact
     3361 ttttttctcc tttgtgcgct ctataatgca gtctcttgat aactttttgc actgtaggtc
     3421 cgttaaggtt agaagaaggc tactttggtg tctattttct cttccataaa aaaagcctga
     3481 ctccacttcc cgcgtttact gattactagc gaagctgcgg gtgcattttt tcaagataaa
     3541 ggcatccccg attatattct ataccgatgt ggattgcgca tactttgtga acagaaagtg
     3601 atagcgttga tgattcttca ttggtcagaa aattatgaac ggtttcttct attttgtctc
     3661 tatatactac gtataggaaa tgtttacatt ttcgtattgt tttcgattca ctctatgaat
     3721 agttcttact acaatttttt tgtctaaaga gtaatactag agataaacat aaaaaatgta
     3781 gaggtcgagt ttagatgcaa gttcaaggag cgaaaggtgg atgggtaggt tatataggga
     3841 tatagcacag agatatatag caaagagata cttttgagca atgtttgtgg aagcggtatt
     3901 cgcaatattt tagtagctcg ttacagtccg gtgcgttttt ggttttttga aagtgcgtca
     3961 tcagagcgct tttggttttc aaaagcgctc tgaagttcct atactttcta gctagagaat
     4021 aggaacttcc cgagcggccg cgtgttacaa gcttgactcc agcgtaactg gactgcaatc
     4081 aactcactgg ctcaccttca cgggtgggcc tttcttcggt agaaaatcaa aggatcttct
     4141 tgagatcctt tttttctgcg cgtaatctgc tgcttgcaaa caaaaaaacc accgctacca
     4201 gcggtggttt gtttgccgga tcaagagcta ccaactcttt ttccgaggta actggcttca
     4261 gcagagcgca gataccaaat actgttcttc tagtgtagcc gtagttaggc caccacttca
     4321 agaactctgt agcaccgcct acatacctcg ctctgctaat cctgttacca gtggctgctg
     4381 ccagtggcga taagtcgtgt cttaccgggt tggactcaag acgatagtta ccggataagg
     4441 cgcagcggtc gggctgaacg gggggttcgt gcacacagcc cagcttggag cgaacgacct
     4501 acaccgaact gagataccta cagcgtgagc tatgagaaag cgccacgctt cccgaaggga
     4561 gaaaggcgga caggtatccg gtaagcggca gggtcggaac aggagagcgc acgagggagc
     4621 ttccaggggt aaacgcctgg tatctttata gtcctgtcgg gtttcgccac ctctgacttg
     4681 agcatcgatt tttgtgatgc tcgtcagggg ggcggagcct atggaaaaac gccagcaacg
     4741 cagaaaggcc cacccgaagg tgagccaggt gattacattt gggccctcat cagaggtttt
     4801 caccgtcatc accgaaacgc gcgaggcagc tgcggtaaag ctcatcagcg tggtcgtgaa
     4861 gcgattcaca gatgtctgcc tgttcatccg cgtccagctc gttgagtttc tccagaagcg
     4921 ttaatgtctg gcttctgata aagcgggcca tgttaagggc ggttttttcc tgtttggtca
     4981 cttaccaatg cttaatcagt gaggcaccta tctcagcgat ctgtctattt cgttcatcca
     5041 tagttgcctg actccccgtc gtgtagataa ctacgatgcg ggagggctta ccatctggcc
     5101 ccagtgctgc aatgataccg cgagacccac gctcaccggc tccagattta tcagcaataa
     5161 accagccagc cgggagggcc gagcgcagaa gtgatcctgc aactttatcc gcctccatcc
     5221 agtctattaa ttgttgccgg gaagctagag taagtagttc gccagttaat agtttgcgca
     5281 acgttgttgc cattgctaca ggcatcgtgg tgtcacgctc gtcgtttggt atggcttcat
     5341 tcagctccgg ttcccaacga tcaaggcgag ttacatgatc ccccatgttg tgcaaaaaag
     5401 cggttagctc cttcggtcct ccgatcgttg ccagaagtaa gttggccgca gtgttatcac
     5461 tcatggttat ggcagcactg cataattctc ttactgtcat gccatccgtg agatgctttt
     5521 ctgtgactgg tgagtactca accaagtcat tctgagaata gtgtatgcgg cgaccgagtt
     5581 gctcttgccc ggcgtcaata cgggataata ccgcgccaca tagcagaact ttaaaagtgc
     5641 tcatcattgg aaaacgttct tcggggcgta aactctcaag gatcttaccg ctgttgagat
     5701 ccagttcgat gtaacccact cgtgcaccca actgatcttc agcatctttt actttcacca
     5761 gcgtttctgg gtgagcaaaa acaggaaggc aaaatgccgc aaaaaaggga ataagggcga
     5821 cacggaaatg ttgaatactc attttagctt ccttagctcc tgaaaatctc gataactcaa
     5881 aaaatacgcc cggtagtgat cttatttcat tatggtgaaa gttggaacct cttacgtgcc
     5941 gatcaagtca aaagcctccg gtcggaggct tttgactttc tgctatggag gtcaggtatg
     6001 atttaaatgg tcagttaga
//
